Addgene plasmid #84642: pSLIK DN Rac1
Purpose: Lentiviral expression of doxycycline-inducible dominant negative Rac1 and co-expression of Venus
Depositing lab: Sanjay Kumar. Depositing organization: University of California, Berkeley. Publication: Simultaneous and independent tuning of RhoA and Rac1 activity with orthogonally inducible promoters. MacKay JL, Kumar S. Integr Biol (Camb). 2014 Sep;6(9):885-94. doi: 10.1039/c4ib00099d. PubMed 25044255.
Backbone
  Vector backbone: pSLIK
  Backbone manufacturer: Iain Fraser (Addgene plasmid # 25734)
  Vector type: Mammalian Expression, Lentiviral
  Selectable markers: Venus
Growth in bacteria
  Bacterial resistance: Ampicillin, 100 μg/mL
  Growth temperature: 37°C
  Growth strain: NEB Stable
  Copy number: Unknown
Gene/Insert
  Gene/Insert name: Rac1
  Species: H. sapiens (human)
  Mutation: Dominant Negative
  Entrez Gene: RAC1 (a.k.a. MIG5, MRD48, Rac-1, TC-25, p21-Rac1)
  Cloning method: Unknown
  Sequencing primers: 5′ pTYF-5 GTAGACATAATAGCAACAGAC; 3′ hUBCpro-R CTAAGGCCGAGTCTTATGAGCAG
Terms and licenses: Academic/Nonprofit Terms; Industry Terms: Not Available to Industry
Depositor comments: The insert contains T17N mutation compared to best match reference sequence (NP_008839.2). The depositor states that this mutation does not affect plasmid function.
How to cite: pSLIK DN Rac1 was a gift from Sanjay Kumar (Addgene plasmid # 84642 ; http://n2t.net/addgene:84642 ; RRID:Addgene_84642)
