[The description below was written by a language model from this plasmid's Addgene catalogue record.]
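Description:
pSLIK DN Rac1 is a lentiviral mammalian expression plasmid built on the pSLIK (single lentivector for inducible knockdown) backbone, designed to deliver a doxycycline-inducible dominant negative form of the human small GTPase Rac1 together with the yellow fluorescent protein Venus. It is propagated in bacteria under ampicillin selection; the record lists a recombination-tolerant strain as the host, which is a common choice for lentiviral plasmids whose repeated terminal sequences can be unstable. Copy number and cloning method are recorded as unknown, and no feature table is provided, so the exact arrangement of promoters, LTRs and other viral elements cannot be confirmed from the record. The listed sequencing primers suggest that the insert lies upstream of a human ubiquitin C promoter, but what that promoter drives is not stated.

The insert is human RAC1 carrying the T17N substitution relative to the reference protein. This is the classic dominant negative Rac1 mutation, generally understood to interfere with activation of endogenous Rac1 by sequestering its guanine nucleotide exchange factors. The depositor's comment that the change does not affect plasmid function fits with it being the intended mutation. Expression of the mutant is controlled by doxycycline, allowing Rac1 signalling to be suppressed in a tunable, reversible way after transduction. Venus serves as the only listed selectable marker, so transduced cells are identified or sorted by fluorescence rather than by drug resistance. According to the associated publication title, the construct was used as part of a system with orthogonally inducible promoters to tune RhoA and Rac1 activity simultaneously and independently in mammalian cells.
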