>Addgene plasmid #84642 | pSLIK DN Rac1 | addgene partial sequence | sequence record 164251 | hUBCpro-R 5'-CTAAGGCCGAGTCTTATGAGCAG-3'
AGCGTCCGGGCGGAAGGATCAGGACGCTCGCTGCGCCCTTCGTCTGACGTGGCAGCGCTCGCCGTGAGGA
GGGGGGCGCCCGCGGGAGGCGCCAAAACCCGGCGCGGAGGCCAGATCTTGGGTGGGTTAATTAACCATCT
TTATGGCTCGAGATGTTATCAACCACTTTGTACAAGAAAGCTGGGTCTAGATATCTCGAGTTACAACAGC
AGGCATTTTCTCTTCCTCTTCTTCACGGGAGGCGGGCAGAGGACTGCTCGGATCGCTTCGTCAAACACTG
TCTTGAGGCCTCGCTGTGTGAGCGCCGAGCACTCCAGGTATTTTACAGCACCAATCTCCTTAGCCATGGC
TAGACCCTGCGGATAGGTGATGGGAGTCAGCTTCTTCTCCTTCAGTTTCTCGATCGTGTCTTTATCATCC
CTAAGATCAAGTTTAGTTCCCACTAGGATGATGGGAGTGTTGGGACAGTGGTGCCGCACCTCAGGATACC
ACTTTGCACGGACATTTTCAAATGATGCAGGACTCACAAGGGAAAAGCAAATTAAGAACACATCTGTTTG
CGGATAGGATAGGGGGCGTAATCTGTCATAATCTTCTTGTCCAGCTGTATCCCATAAGCCCAGATTCACC
GGTTTTCCATCTACCATAACATTGGCAGAATAATTGTCAAAGACAGTAGGGATATATTCTCCAGGAAATG
CATTGGTTGTGTAACTGATCAGTAGGCAGTTTTTACCTACAGCTCCGTCTCCCACCACCACACACTTGAT
GGCCTGCATGAATTCGGTACCGGATCCAGTCGACTAGTGGCGATCTGACGGTTCACTAAACGAGCTCTGC
TTATATAGGCCTCCCACCGTACACGCCTACCTCGACATACGTTCTCTATCACTGATAGGGAGTAAACTCG
ACATACGTTCTCTATCACTGATA
