>Addgene plasmid #84642 | pSLIK DN Rac1 | addgene partial sequence | sequence record 164252 | pTYF-5 5'-GTAGACATAATAGCAACAGAC-3'
TTACAAAAATTCAAAATTTTCGGGTTTATTACAGGGACAGCAGAGATCCAGTTTGGTTAATTCTAGACAG
TTATCAACAAGTTTGTACAAAAAAGCAGGCTTTAAAGGAACCAATTCAGTCGACTGGATCCCGAGTTTAC
TCCCTATCAGTGATAGAGAACGTATGTCGAGTTTACTCCCTATCAGTGATAGAGAACGATGTCGAGTTTA
CTCCCTATCAGTGATAGAGAACGTATGTCGAGTTTACTCCCTATCAGTGATAGAGAACGTATGTCGAGTT
TACTCCCTATCAGTGATAGAGAACGTATGTCGAGTTTATCCCTATCAGTGATAGAGAACGTATGTCGAGT
TTACTCCCTATCAGTGATAGAGAACGTATGTCGAGGTAGGCGTGTACGGTGGGAGGCCTATATAAGCAGA
GCTCGTTTAGTGAACCGTCAGATCGCCACTAGTCGACTGGATCCGGTACCGAATTCATGCAGGCCATCAA
GTGTGTGGTGGTGGGAGACGGAGCTGTAGGTAAAAACTGCCTACTGATCAGTTACACAACCAATGCATTT
CCTGGAGAATATATCCCTACTGTCTTTGACAATTATTCTGCCAATGTTATGGTAGATGGAAAACCGGTGA
ATCTGGGCTTATGGGATACAGCTGGACAAGAAGATTATGACAGATTACGCCCCCTATCCTATCCGCAAAC
AGATGTGTTCTTAATTTGCTTTTCCCTTGTGAGTCCTGCATCATTTGAAAATGTCCGTGCAAAGTGGTAT
CCTGAGGTGCGGCACCACTGTCCCAACACTCCCATCAT
