>Addgene plasmid #84642 | pSLIK DN Rac1 | addgene partial sequence | sequence record 166899 | EGFP-C 5'-CATGGTCCTGCTGGAGTTCGTG-3'
TCTCGGCATGGACGAGCTGTACAAGTAAGAATTGTTGTTGTTTAGTCCCTCCCAATTCGATATCAAGCTT
ATCGATAATCAACCTCTGGATTACAAAATTTGTGAAAGATTGACTGGTATTCTTAACTATGTTGCTCCTT
TTACGCTATGTGGATACGCTGCTTTAATGCCTTTGTATCATGCTATTGCTTCCCGTATGGCTTTCATTTT
CTCCTCCTTGTATAAATCCTGGTTGCTGTCTCTTTATGAGGAGTTGTGGCCCGTTGTCAGGCAACGTGGC
GTGGTGTGCACTGTGTTTGCTGACGCAACCCCCACTGGTTGGGGCATTGCCACCACCTGTCAGCTCCTTT
CCGGGACTTTCGCTTTCCCCCTCCCTATTGCCACGGCGGAACTCATCGCCGCCTGCCTTGCCCGCTGCTG
GACAGGGGCTCGGCTGTTGGGCACTGACAATTCCGTGGTGTTGTCGGGGAAATCATCGTCCTTTCCTTGG
CTGCTCGCCTGTGTTGCCACCTGGATTCTGCGCGGGACGTCCTTCTGCTACGTCCCTTCGGCCCTCAATC
CAGCGGACCTTCCTTCCCGCGGCCTGCTGCCGGCTCTGCGGCCTCTTCCGCGTCTTCGCCTTCGCCCTCA
GACGAGTCGGATCTCCCTTTGGGCCGCCTCCCCGCATCGATACCGTCGACCTCGATCGAGACCTAGAAAA
ACATGGAGCAATCACAAGTAGCAATACAGCAGCTACCAATGCTGATTGTGCCTGGCTAGAAGCACAAGAG
GAGGAGGAGGTGGGTTTTCCAGTCACACCTCAGGTACCTTTAAGACCAATGACTTACAAGGCAGCTGTAG
ATCTTAGCCACTTTTTAAAAGAAAAGGGGGGACTGGAAGGG
